>Addgene plasmid #246680 | pREG-SRTF1 | addgene full sequence | sequence record 493046 | Addgene NGS Result
AGGTACAATTACAGCCATCGTAGAAGACACTGGCAGCTGTCACCGGATGTGCTTTCCGGTCTGATGAGTC
CGTGAGGACGAAACAGCCTCTACAAATAATTTTGTTTAAGGGCCCAAGTTCACTTAAAAAGGAGATCAAC
AATGAAAGCAATTTTCGTACTGAAACATCTTAATCATGCGCCGGTGTTTTAAATATGAGCTCGACGGCTG
AACGTATTCGTCCGGGACGCTCTGGTATTTTGGCAGCGGCCACCCGCCTGTTTGCAACTCACGGGGTATC
TGGTACGTCGCTGCAGCAGATTGCCGACGCAACGGGCATTACAAAAGCCGCTGTGTACCACCACTTCCCT
ACGAAAGAGGAGGTCGTCGTCGCCGTTCTTGCACCTGCTTTAGAAGCCATTCAGGGCATTGTCCGTACCG
CTGGTGCGCATGAGGACCCGCGTGCTGCAACAGAGGCTGCAATTATCGGACTTGCGGACCAGGCAGTTAC
GCATCGTCAACGCTGGGCAGTCCTTTTACAGGACGCCGCCGTTGAGGAGTATGTACGTAATAATCCTGAT
CACGATGAATTATTTACGCGCCTTCGCCTGCTTCTGACGGGGCCCGATCCTACACCGGGTACACGTTTGC
AGGTTTCGCTGTTCCTGTCTGGTTTATTGGGACCGGCGCAGGATCCATCATGCGCCGACATTGATGATGA
TGCGTTACGTGCAGGCATCGTACGCGCTGGACGCCGCCTTCTGTTAGCAGACGACGATGCCTAATCCTAG
TCTTCTCGCCACTTTCAGCCAAAAAACTTAAGACCGCCGGTCTTGTCCACTACCTTGCAGTAATGCGGTG
GACAGGATCGGCGGTTTTCTTTTCTCTTCTCAACACCCTTCGCGTCAACACTTTTCCGCCAAGGAGACGG
TTGGTCAGGTTTTCGGGAGGTGTGGCTGGAAGTTCCTATACTTTCTAGAGAATAGGAACTTCTTTCTAAA
TACATTCAAATATGTATCCGCTCATGAGACAATAACCCTGATAAATGCTTCAATAATATTGAAAAAGGAA
GAGTATGAGTATTCAACATTTCCGTGTCGCCCTTATTCCCTTTTTTGCGGCATTTTGCCTTCCTGTTTTT
GCTCACCCAGAAACGCTGGTGAAAGTAAAAGATGCTGAAGATCAGTTGGGTGCACGAGTGGGTTACATCG
AACTGGATCTCAACAGCGGTAAGATCCTTGAGAGTTTTCGCCCCGAAGAACGTTTTCCAATGATGAGCAC
TTTTAAAGTTCTGCTATGTGGCGCGGTATTATCCCGTGTTGACGCCGGGCAAGAGCAACTCGGTCGCCGC
ATACACTATTCTCAGAATGACTTGGTTGAGTACTCACCAGTCACAGAAAAGCATCTTACGGATGGCATGA
CAGTAAGAGAATTATGCAGTGCTGCCATAACCATGAGTGATAACACTGCGGCCAACTTACTTCTGACAAC
GATCGGAGGACCGAAGGAGCTAACCGCTTTTTTGCACAACATGGGGGATCATGTAACTCGCCTTGATCGT
TGGGAACCGGAGCTGAATGAAGCCATACCAAACGACGAGCGTGACACCACGATGCCTGCAGCAATGGCAA
CAACGTTGCGCAAACTATTAACTGGCGAACTACTTACTCTAGCTTCCCGGCAACAATTAATAGACTGGAT
GGAGGCGGATAAAGTTGCAGGACCACTTCTGCGCTCGGCCCTTCCGGCTGGCTGGTTTATTGCTGATAAA
TCTGGAGCCGGTGAGCGTGGATCGCGCGGTATCATTGCAGCACTGGGGCCAGATGGTAAGCCCTCCCGTA
TCGTAGTTATCTACACGACGGGGAGTCAGGCAACTATGGATGAACGAAATAGACAGATCGCTGAGATAGG
TGCCTCACTGATTAAGCATTGGTAAGTTGTGATGGCGGTAGGAATGTAATCGTTAATCCGCAAATAACGT
AAAAACCCGCTTCGGCGGGTTTTTTTATGGGGGGAGTTTAGGGAAAGAGCATTTGTCATCCCGTTGAATA
TGGCTCCCTTAACGTGAGGAAGTTCCTATACTTTCTAGAGAATAGGAACTTCTACAGATGGACTTGGGTT
GGCGGCCTAGACGTGTGATAGACTCAGTCGGCTTCGATGTTTGAGTTGTGTGTTTTTACATCATATGACA
TCAGGAGTCTGCAAAACGTCTGCGACCTGAGCAACAACATGAATGGTCATCGGTTTCCGTGTTTCGTAAA
GTCTGGAAACGCGGAAGTCAGCGCCCTGCACCATTATGTTCCGGATCTGCATCGCAGGATGCTGCTGGCT
ACCCTGTGGAACACCTACATCTGTATTAACGAAGCGCTGGCATTGACCCTGAGTGATTTTTCTCTGGTCC
CGCCGCATCCATACCGCCAGTTGTTTACCCTCACAACGTTCCAGTAACCGGGCATGTTCATCATCAGTAA
CCCGTATCGTGAGCATCCTCTCTCGTTTCATCGGTATCATTACCCCCATGAACAGAAATCCCCCTTACAC
GGAGGCATCAGTGACCAAACAGGAAAAAACCGCCCTTAACATGGCCCGCTTTATCAGAAGCCAGACATTA
ACGCTTCTGGAGAAACTCAACGAGCTGGATGCGGATGAACAGGCAGACATCTGTGAATCGCTTCACGACC
ACGCTGATGAGCTTTACCGCAGCTGCCTCGCGCGTTTCGGTGATGACGGTGAAAACCTCTGACACATGCA
GCTCCCGCAGACGGTCACAGCTTGTCTGTAAGCGGATGCCGGGAGCAGACAAGCCCGTCAGGGCGCGTCA
GCGGGTGTTGGCGGGTGTCGGGGCGCAGCCATGACCCAGTCACGTAGCGATAGCGGAGTGTATACTGGCT
TAACTATGCGGCATCAGAGCAGATTGTACTGAGAGTGCACCGGTGTGAAATACCGCACAGATGCGTAAGG
AGAAAATACCGCATCAGGCGCTCTTCCGCTTCCTCGCTCACTGACTCGCTGCGCTCGGTCGTTCGGCTGC
GGCGAGCGGTATCAGCTCACTCAAAGGCGGTAATACGGTTATCCACAGAATCAGGGGATAACGCAGGAAA
GAACATGTGAGCAAAAGGCCAGCAAAAGGCCAGGAACCGTAAAAAGGCCGCGTTGCTGGCGTTTTTCCAT
AGGCTCCGCCCCCCTGACGAGCATCACAAAAATTGACGCTCAAGTCAGAGGTGGCGAAACCCGACAGGAC
TATAAAGATACCAGGCGTTTCCCCCTGGAAGCTCCCTCGTGCGCTCTCCTGTTCCGACCCTGCCGCTTAC
CGGATACCTGTCCGCCTTTCTCCCTTCGGGAAGCGTGGCGCTTTCTCATAGCTCACGCTGTAGGTATCTC
AGTTCGGTGTAGGTCGTTCGCTCCAAGCTGGGCTGTGTGCACGAACCCCCCGTTCAGCCCGACCGCTGCG
CCTTATCCGGTAACTATCGTCTTGAGTCCAACCCGGTAAGACACGACTTATCGCCACTGGCAGCAGCCAC
TGGTAACAGGATTAGCAGAGCGAGGTATGTAGGCGGTGCTACAGAGTTCTTGAAGTGGTGGCCTAACTAC
GGCTACACTAGAAGGACAGTATTTGGTATCTGCGCTCTGCTGAAGCCAGTTACCTTCGGAAAAAGAGTTG
GTAGCTCTTGATCCGGCAAACAAACCACCGCTGGTAGCGGTGGTTTTTTTGTTTGCAAGCAGCAGATTAC
GCGCAGAAAAAAGGATCTCAAGAAGATCCTTTGATCTTTTCTACGGGGTCTGACGCTCAGTGGAACGAAA
ACTCACGTTAAGGCCCTCTCCAAGACCGAGCCATCAACAAAGCGTCTCGCTGAGGTTTCATGGAGCCTCT
GGTTCATCTCCGGCAATTAAAAAAGCGGCTAACCACGCCGCTTTTTTTACGTCTGCAGGAACGGGCTGTC
GACCTTTGAAAAGTTCGTTTACCGCTAGCTCAGTCCT
Features (pLannotate 1.2.2; 11 found; start..end, strand, type, name):
     37..86      +  misc_RNA       sTRSV HHRz: hammerhead ribozyme from the tobacco ringspot virus satellite RNA (Khvorova et al., 2003)
    939..972     -  protein_bind   FRT (minimal): supports FLP-mediated excision but not integration (Turan and Bode, 2011) FLP recombinase from the Saccharomyces cerevisiae 2μ plasmid
    983..1054    +  promoter       AmpR promoter: bla
   1055..1912    +  CDS            bla: BLAT_ECOLX - Experimental evidence at protein level: Swiss-Prot protein existence level 1. TEM-type are the most prevalent beta-lactamases in enterobacteria; they hydrolyze the beta-lactam bond in susceptible beta-lactam antibiotics, thus conferring resistance to penicillins and cephalosporins. TEM-3 and TEM-4 are capable of hydrolyzing cefotaxime and ceftazidime. TEM-5 is capable of hydrolyzing ceftazidime. TEM-6 is capable of hydrolyzing ceftazidime and aztreonam. TEM-8/CAZ-2, TEM- 16/CAZ-7 and TEM-24/CAZ-6 are markedly active against ceftazidime. IRT- 4 shows resistance to beta-lactamase in
   2049..2082    -  protein_bind   FRT (minimal): supports FLP-mediated excision but not integration (Turan and Bode, 2011) FLP recombinase from the Saccharomyces cerevisiae 2μ plasmid
   2254..2376    +  CDS            intM (fragment): INTM_ECOLI - Also known as int. Protein inferred from homology: Swiss-Prot protein existence level 3. From Escherichia coli (strain K12).
   2380..2490    -  CDS            mbeC (fragment): MBEC_ECOLX - Experimental evidence at protein level: Swiss-Prot protein existence level 1. Required for efficient mobilization of ColE1 plasmid and is thus essential to promote the specific transfer of the plasmid during conjugation. Probably functions by inducing DNA bending, helping the MbeA relaxase to melt the DNA around the nic site and cleave the phosphodiester bond. Binds specifically double-stranded DNA (dsDNA) containing the ColE1 oriT but does not recognize the inverted repeat (IR). From Escherichia coli.
   2531..2722    +  CDS            rop: Rop protein, which maintains plasmids at low copy number; rop
   2824..2958    +  misc_feature   bom: basis of mobility region from pBR322
   3144..3731    -  rep_origin     ori: high-copy-number ColE1/pMB1/pBR322/pUC origin of replication
   3944..5       +  promoter       J23119(SpeI) promoter (fragment) (across the origin): bacterial promoter (Registry of Standard Biological Parts BBa J23119) modified to end with an SpeI site
