[The description below was written by a language model from this plasmid's Addgene catalogue record and pLannotate feature annotations shown in this document.]
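Description:
pREG-SRTF1 is a 3,957 bp bacterial expression plasmid built on the pReg backbone and intended for synthetic biology work in E. coli. It is propagated through a ColE1/pMB1-family origin of replication accompanied by the rop gene and the pBR322 bom (basis of mobility) region. Rop restrains copy number, which fits the catalogue's low-copy designation even though the automated annotation labels the origin generically as high-copy. Selection is by ampicillin, through a TEM-type bla beta-lactamase gene driven by its own AmpR promoter. This resistance cassette is flanked by two minimal FRT sites, so in principle it could be excised by FLP recombinase, although the record does not say whether that is an intended use. Short fragments matching intM and mbeC are also detected and are most likely backbone remnants rather than functional genes.

The payload is a 567 bp synthetic gene fragment encoding steroid responsive transcription factor 1 (SRTF1) from Pimelobacter simplex. The feature table does not annotate this coding sequence. However, a fragment of the constitutive J23119-type promoter spans the sequence origin and is followed immediately by the sTRSV hammerhead ribozyme, and the unannotated stretch downstream is large enough to hold the insert. A self-cleaving ribozyme in this position typically acts as an insulator, trimming the 5' untranslated region so that expression is less dependent on promoter context. The arrangement therefore suggests constitutive, insulated expression of the regulator, though the record does not state the promoter explicitly. The stated purpose is simply to express SRTF1 in E. coli. No reporter or SRTF1-responsive promoter is annotated on this plasmid.
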