Addgene plasmid #246680: pREG-SRTF1
Purpose: Expresses the SRTF1 transcription factor in E. coli
Depositing lab: Andrew Ellington. Depositing organization: University of Texas at Austin.
Backbone
  Vector backbone: pReg
  Total vector size (bp): 3957
  Vector type: Bacterial Expression, Synthetic Biology
Growth in bacteria
  Bacterial resistance: Ampicillin, 100 μg/mL
  Growth temperature: 37°C
  Growth strain: DH5alpha
  Copy number: Low Copy
Gene/Insert
  Gene/Insert name: Steroid responsive transcription factor 1 (alt name: SRTF1)
  Species: Pimelobacter simplex
  Insert size (bp): 567
Resource information
  A portion of this plasmid was derived from a plasmid made by: DNA was ordered as a synthetic gene fragment.
Terms and licenses: Academic/Nonprofit Terms; Industry Terms: Not Available to Industry
How to cite: pREG-SRTF1 was a gift from Andrew Ellington (Addgene plasmid # 246680 ; http://n2t.net/addgene:246680 ; RRID:Addgene_246680)
